Features (pLannotate 1.2.2; 12 found; start..end, strand, type, name):
    155..388     +  misc_feature   RRE: The Rev response element (RRE) of HIV-1 allows for Rev-dependent mRNA export from the nucleus to the cytoplasm.
    765..865     +  CDS            Rev (fragment): human immunodeficiency virus 1 (HIV-1) Rev protein; rev; enhances nuclear export of unspliced and incompletely spliced viral mRNAs
    883..1000    +  misc_feature   cPPT/CTS: central polypurine tract and central termination sequence of HIV-1
   1018..1038    +  protein_bind   attB4: mutant version of attB; core recombination site for the Gateway® BP reaction BP Clonase™
   1058..1269    +  promoter       EF-1α core promoter: core promoter for human elongation factor EF-1α
   1270..1379    +  intron         EF-1α intron A (fragment): intron upstream of the start codon of human EF-1α
   2005..2208    +  intron         EF-1α intron A: truncated intron upstream of the start codon of human EF-1α
   2217..2241    +  protein_bind   attB1: mutant version of attB; recombination site for the Gateway® BP reaction BP Clonase™
   2281..3285    +  CDS            POLB (sequence withheld): DPOLB_HUMAN - Experimental evidence at protein level: Swiss-Prot protein existence level 1. Repair polymerase that plays a key role in base-excision repair. Has 5'-deoxyribose-5-phosphate lyase (dRP lyase) activity that removes the 5' sugar phosphate and also acts as a DNA polymerase that adds one nucleotide to the 3' end of the arising single-nucleotide gap. Conducts 'gap-filling' DNA synthesis in a stepwise distributive fashion rather than in a processive fashion as for other DNA polymerases. From Homo sapiens (Human).
   3289..3313    -  protein_bind   attB2: mutant version of attB; recombination site for the Gateway® BP reaction BP Clonase™
   3331..3919    +  misc_feature   WPRE: woodchuck hepatitis virus posttranscriptional regulatory element
   3950..4316    +  promoter       PGK promoter (fragment): mouse phosphoglycerate kinase 1 promoter
>Addgene plasmid | pLV-Hygro-Ef1A-Myc-POLB(PAMmut) Sequencing Result | analyzer sequence | sequence record 353342
GGCCGCTGATCTTCAGACCTGGAGGAGGAGATATGAGGGACAATTGGAGAAGTGAATTATATAAATATAA
AGTAGTAAAAATTGAACCATTAGGAGTAGCACCCACCAAGGCAAAGAGAAGAGTGGTGCAGAGAGAAAAA
AGAGCAGTGGGAATAGGAGCTTTGTTCCTTGGGTTCTTGGGAGCAGCAGGAAGCACTATGGGCGCAGCGT
CAATGACGCTGACGGTACAGGCCAGACAATTATTGTCTGGTATAGTGCAGCAGCAGAACAATTTGCTGAG
GGCTATTGAGGCGCAACAGCATCTGTTGCAACTCACAGTCTGGGGCATCAAGCAGCTCCAGGCAAGAATC
CTGGCTGTGGAAAGATACCTAAAGGATCAACAGCTCCTGGGGATTTGGGGTTGCTCTGGAAAACTCATTT
GCACCACTGCTGTGCCTTGGAATGCTAGTTGGAGTAATAAATCTCTGGAACAGATTTGGAATCACACGAC
CTGGATGGAGTGGGACAGAGAAATTAACAATTACACAAGCTTAATACACTCCTTAATTGAAGAATCGCAA
AACCAGCAAGAAAAGAATGAACAAGAATTATTGGAATTAGATAAATGGGCAAGTTTGTGGAATTGGTTTA
ACATAACAAATTGGCTGTGGTATATAAAATTATTCATAATGATAGTAGGAGGCTTGGTAGGTTTAAGAAT
AGTTTTTGCTGTACTTTCTATAGTGAATAGAGTTAGGCAGGGATATTCACCATTATCGTTTCAGACCCAC
CTCCCAACCCCGAGGGGACCCGACAGGCCCGAAGGAATAGAAGAAGAAGGTGGAGAGAGAGACAGAGACA
GATCCATTCGATTAGTGAACGGATCTCGACGGTATCGCTAGCTTTTAAAAGAAAAGGGGGGATTGGGGGG
TACAGTGCAGGGGAAAGAATAGTAGACATAATAGCAACAGACATACAAACTAAAGAATTACAAAAACAAA
TTACAAAAATTCAAAATTTTACTAGTGATTATCGGATCAACTTTGTATAGAAAAGTTGGGCTCCGGTGCC
CGTCAGTGGGCAGAGCGCACATCGCCCACAGTCCCCGAGAAGTTGGGGGGAGGGGTCGGCAATTGAACCG
GTGCCTAGAGAAGGTGGCGCGGGGTAAACTGGGAAAGTGATGTCGTGTACTGGCTCCGCCTTTTTCCCGA
GGGTGGGGGAGAACCGTATATAAGTGCAGTAGTCGCCGTGAACGTTCTTTTTCGCAACGGGTTTGCCGCC
AGAACACAGGTAAGTGCCGTGTGTGGTTCCCGCGGGCCTGGCCTCTTTACGGGTTATGGCCCTTGCGTGC
CTTGAATTACTTCCACCTGGCTGCAGTACGTGATTCTTGATCCCGAGCTTCGGGTTGGAAGTGGGTGGGA
GAGTTCGAGGCCTTGCGCTTAAGGAGCCCCTTCGCCTCGTGCTTGAGTTGAGGCCTGGCCTGGGCGCTGG
GGCCGCCGCGTGCGAATCTGGTGGCACCTTCGCGCCTGTCTCGCTGCTTTCGATAAGTCTCTAGCCATTT
AAAATTTTTGATGACCTGCTGCGACGCTTTTTTTCTGGCAAGATAGTCTTGTAAATGCGGGCCAAGATCT
GCACACTGGTATTTCGGTTTTTGGGGCCGCGGGCGGCGACGGGGCCCGTGCGTCCCAGCGCACATGTTCG
GCGAGGCGGGGCCTGCGAGCGCGGCCACCGAGAATCGGACGGGGGTAGTCTCAAGCTGGCCGGCCTGCTC
TGGTGCCTGGTCTCGCGCCGCCGTGTATCGCCCCGCCCTGGGCGGCAAGGCTGGCCCGGTCGGCACCAGT
TGCGTGAGCGGAAAGATGGCCGCTTCCCGGCCCTGCTGCAGGGAGCTCAAAATGGAGGACGCGGCGCTCG
GGAGAGCGGGCGGGTGAGTCACCCACACAAAGGAAAAGGGCCTTTCCGTCCTCAGCCGTCGCTTCATGTG
ACTCCACGGAGTACCGGGCGCCGTCCAGGCACCTCGATTAGTTCTCGAGCTTTTGGAGTACGTCGTCTTT
AGGTTGGGGGGAGGGGTTTTATGCGATGGAGTTTCCCCACACTGAGTGGGTGGAGACTGAAGTTAGGCCA
GCTTGGCACTTGATGTAATTCTCCTTGGAATTTGCCCTTTTTGAGTTTGGATCTTGGTTCATTCTCAAGC
CTCAGACAGTGGTTCAAAGTTTTTTTCTTCCATTTCAGGTGTCGTGACAAGTTTGTACAAAAAAGCAGGC
TGCCACCATGGAACAAAAACTCATCTCAGAAGAGGATCTG
[1005 nt withheld, positions 2281-3285]
TGAACCCAGCTTTCTTGTACAAAGTGGTGATAATCGAATTCCGATAATCAACCTCTGGATTACAAAATTT
GTGAAAGATTGACTGGTATTCTTAACTATGTTGCTCCTTTTACGCTATGTGGATACGCTGCTTTAATGCC
TTTGTATCATGCTATTGCTTCCCGTATGGCTTTCATTTTCTCCTCCTTGTATAAATCCTGGTTGCTGTCT
CTTTATGAGGAGTTGTGGCCCGTTGTCAGGCAACGTGGCGTGGTGTGCACTGTGTTTGCTGACGCAACCC
CCACTGGTTGGGGCATTGCCACCACCTGTCAGCTCCTTTCCGGGACTTTCGCTTTCCCCCTCCCTATTGC
CACGGCGGAACTCATCGCCGCCTGCCTTGCCCGCTGCTGGACAGGGGCTCGGCTGTTGGGCACTGACAAT
TCCGTGGTGTTGTCGGGGAAGCTGACGTCCTTTCCATGGCTGCTCGCCTGTGTTGCCACCTGGATTCTGC
GCGGGACGTCCTTCTGCTACGTCCCTTCGGCCCTCAATCCAGCGGACCTTCCTTCCCGCGGCCTGCTGCC
GGCTCTGCGGCCTCTTCCGCGTCTTCGCCTTCGCCCTCAGACGAGTCGGATCTCCCTTTGGGCCGCCTCC
CCGCATCGGGAATTCCCGCGGTTCGAATTCTACCGGGTAGGGGAGGCGCTTTTCCCAAGGCAGTCTGGAG
CATGCGCTTTAGCAGCCCCGCTGGGCACTTGGCGCTACACAAGTGGCCTCTGGCCTCGCACACATTCCAC
ATCCACCGGTAGGCGCCAACCGGCTCCGTTCTTTGGTGGCCCCTTCGCGCCACCTTCTACTCCTCCCCTA
GTCAGGAAGTTCCCCCCCGCCCCGCAGCTCGCGTCGTGCAGGACGTGACAAATGGAAGTAGCACGTCTCA
CTAGTCTCGTGCAGATGGACAGCACCGCTGAGCAATGGAAGCGGGTAGGCCTTTGGGGCAGCGGCCAATA
GCAGCTTTGCTCCTTCGCTTTCTGGGCTCAGAGGCTGGGAAGGGGTGGGTC
